Addgene plasmid #47838: pFAB3737
Purpose: BIOFAB RFP reporter plasmid for measuring promoter 7 + BCD1 efficiency.
Depositing lab: Drew Endy. Depositing organization: Stanford University. Publication: Precise and reliable gene expression via standard transcription and translation initiation elements. Mutalik VK, Guimaraes JC, Cambray G, Lam C, Christoffersen MJ, Mai QA, Tran AB, Paull M, Keasling JD, Arkin AP, Endy D. Nat Methods. 2013 Apr;10(4):354-60. doi: 10.1038/nmeth.2404. Epub 2013 Mar 10. PubMed 23474465.
Backbone
  Vector backbone: pFAB1781
  Backbone size w/o insert (bp): 3000
  Vector type: Bacterial Expression, Synthetic Biology
Growth in bacteria
  Bacterial resistance: Kanamycin, 50 μg/mL
  Growth temperature: 37°C
  Growth strain: BW25113
  Copy number: High Copy
Gene/Insert
  Gene/Insert name: promoter 7 and BCD1 (alt name: P7, apFAB95 and BCD1, apFAB681)
  Species: Synthetic
  Insert size (bp): 135
  Promoter: see insert
  Cloning method: Unknown
  Sequencing primers: 5′ Neo-R; 3′ p15A-R
Terms and licenses: Academic/Nonprofit Terms; Industry Terms: Not Available to Industry
Depositor comments: RFP fluorescence (Arbitrary Units, AU) is used to measure the efficiency of the promoter/BCD combination. Promoter/BCD combinations ranged from a low score of 6.14 to a high score of 634.54. The score for this combination was: 404.1
How to cite: pFAB3737 was a gift from Drew Endy (Addgene plasmid # 47838 ; http://n2t.net/addgene:47838 ; RRID:Addgene_47838)
