[The description below was written by a language model from this plasmid's Addgene catalogue record and pLannotate feature annotations shown in this document.]
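Description:
pFAB3737 is a small (about 3 kb) bacterial expression plasmid from the BIOFAB collection of synthetic-biology reporter constructs. It is built on the pFAB1781 backbone and was designed to measure how well a defined pair of transcription and translation initiation elements drives gene expression in E. coli. It is selected with kanamycin through a Tn5-derived neo (nptII) gene, which is followed by a lambda t0 terminator and sits next to a short remnant of the Tn5 transposase coding sequence. Replication is from a p15A origin. The catalogue lists the plasmid as high copy, although p15A is usually regarded as a medium-copy origin compatible with ColE1-type plasmids. The short "RSF ori" hit beside it is only a fragment and probably reflects sequence similarity, not a second functional origin.

The payload is a 135 bp synthetic insert combining promoter 7 (P7, apFAB95) with bicistronic design element BCD1 (apFAB681), placed upstream of an mRFP1 coding sequence on the strand opposite the resistance gene. A bicistronic design couples translation of the gene of interest to that of a short upstream leader cistron, which makes initiation less dependent on the downstream coding sequence. The automated annotation does not label the promoter or BCD by name. It flags only a short T5 promoter-like fragment in that region, which is most likely a partial match to the synthetic promoter. Transcription of the reporter ends at tandem rrnB T1 and T7Te terminators.

RFP fluorescence serves as the readout of the promoter/BCD combination's strength. This pairing scored 404.1 arbitrary units, within a reported range of 6.14 to 634.54 across the set, which places it towards the stronger end.
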