Features (pLannotate 1.2.2; 9 found; start..end, strand, type, name):
     97..191     -  terminator     lambda t0 terminator: transcription terminator from phage lambda
    225..1016    -  CDS            neo: KKA2_KLEPN - Also known as kan, nptII. Experimental evidence at protein level: Swiss-Prot protein existence level 1. Resistance to kanamycin, neomycin, paromomycin, ribostamycin, butirosin and gentamicin B. From Klebsiella pneumoniae.
   1048..1152    -  CDS            tnpA (fragment): TN5P_ECOLX - Also known as tnp. Experimental evidence at protein level: Swiss-Prot protein existence level 1. Mediates transposition of transposon Tn5 by a 'cut and paste' mechanism. First, the monomeric transposase binds the 19 bp inverted DNA repeats flanking the transposon. Then, dimerization of the DNA- bound transposase creates a synaptic DNA complex. After nicking of the first DNA strand, excision of the transposon proceeds through a series of intermediates. The transposase then mediates the insertion of the transposon at a new site by strand transfer. The activity of the wild- type tran
   1336..1353    +  promoter       T5 promoter (fragment): bacteriophage T5 promoter for E. coli RNA polymerase, with embedded lac operator
   1468..2145    +  CDS            mRFP1: monomeric derivative of DsRed (Campbell et al., 2002)
   2178..2249    +  terminator     rrnB T1 terminator: transcription terminator T1 from the E. coli rrnB gene
   2265..2292    +  terminator     T7Te terminator: phage T7 early transcription terminator
   2326..2381    -  rep_origin     RSF ori (fragment): Plasmids containing the RSF 1030 origin of replication can be propagated in E. coli cells that contain additional plasmids with compatible origins.
   2469..3014    -  rep_origin     p15A ori: Plasmids containing the medium-copy-number p15A origin of replication can be propagated in E. coli cells that contain a second plasmid with the ColE1 origin.
>Addgene plasmid #47838 | pFAB3737 | depositor full sequence | sequence record 68371 | Full Sequence
TCAGATAAAATATTTCTAGATTTCAGTGCAATTTATCTCTTCAAATGTAGCACCTGAAGTCAGCCCCATA
CGATATAAGTTGTTACTAGTGCTTGGATTCTCACCAATAAAAAACGCCCGGCGGCAACCGAGCGTTCTGA
ACAAATCCAGATGGAGTTCTGAGGTCATTACTGGATCTATCAACAGGAGTCCAAGCGAGCTCTCGAACCC
CAGAGTCCCGCTCAGAAGAACTCGTCAAGAAGGCGATAGAAGGCGATGCGCTGCGAATCGGGAGCGGCGA
TACCGTAAAGCACGAGGAAGCGGTCAGCCCATTCGCCGCCAAGCTCTTCAGCAATATCACGGGTAGCCAA
CGCTATGTCCTGATAGCGGTCCGCCACACCCAGCCGGCCACAGTCGATGAATCCAGAAAAGCGGCCATTT
TCCACCATGATATTCGGCAAGCAGGCATCGCCATGGGTCACGACGAGATCCTCGCCGTCGGGCATGCGCG
CCTTGAGCCTGGCGAACAGTTCGGCTGGCGCGAGCCCCTGATGCTCTTCGTCCAGATCATCCTGATCGAC
AAGACCGGCTTCCATCCGAGTACGTGCTCGCTCGATGCGATGTTTCGCTTGGTGGTCGAATGGGCAGGTA
GCCGGATCAAGCGTATGCAGCCGCCGCATTGCATCAGCCATGATGGATACTTTCTCGGCAGGAGCAAGGT
GAGATGACAGGAGATCCTGCCCCGGCACTTCGCCCAATAGCAGCCAGTCCCTTCCCGCTTCAGTGACAAC
GTCGAGCACAGCTGCGCAAGGAACGCCCGTCGTGGCCAGCCACGATAGCCGCGCTGCCTCGTCCTGCAGT
TCATTCAGGGCACCGGACAGGTCGGTCTTGACAAAAAGAACCGGGCGCCCCTGCGCTGACAGCCGGAACA
CGGCGGCATCAGAGCAGCCGATTGTCTGTTGTGCCCAGTCATAGCCGAATAGCCTCTCCACCCAAGCGGC
CGGAGAACCTGCGTGCAATCCATCTTGTTCAATCATGCGAAACGATCCTCATCCTGTCTCTTGATCAGAT
CATGATCCCCTGCGCCATCAGATCCTTGGCGGCAAGAAAGCCATCCAGTTTACTTTGCAGGGCTTCCCAA
CCTTACCAGAGGGCGCCCCAGCTGGCAATTCCGACGTCGAATTCAAAAGATCTTAAGTAAGTAAGAGTAT
ACGTATATCGGCTAATAACGTATTAAGGCGCTTCGGCGCCTTTTTTTATGGGGGTATTTTCATCCCAATC
CACACGTCCAACGCACAGCAAACACCACGTCGACCCTATCAGCTGCGTGCTTTCTATGAGTCGTTGCTGC
ATAACAAAAAATTTATTTGCTTTCGCATCTTTTTGTACCTATAATGTGTGGAGGGCCCAAGTTCACTTAA
AAAGGAGATCAACAATGAAAGCAATTTTCGTACTGAAACATCTTAATCATGCACAGGAGACTTTCTAATG
GCGAGTAGCGAAGACGTTATCAAAGAGTTCATGCGTTTCAAAGTTCGTATGGAAGGTTCCGTTAACGGTC
ACGAGTTCGAAATCGAAGGTGAAGGTGAAGGTCGTCCGTACGAAGGTACCCAGACCGCTAAACTGAAAGT
TACCAAAGGTGGTCCGCTGCCGTTCGCTTGGGACATCCTGTCCCCGCAGTTCCAGTACGGTTCCAAAGCT
TACGTTAAACACCCGGCTGACATCCCGGACTACCTGAAACTGTCCTTCCCGGAAGGTTTCAAATGGGAAC
GTGTTATGAACTTCGAAGACGGTGGTGTTGTTACCGTTACCCAGGACTCCTCCCTGCAAGACGGTGAGTT
CATCTACAAAGTTAAACTGCGTGGTACCAACTTCCCGTCCGACGGTCCGGTTATGCAGAAAAAAACCATG
GGTTGGGAAGCTTCCACCGAACGTATGTACCCGGAAGACGGTGCTCTGAAAGGTGAAATCAAAATGCGTC
TGAAACTGAAAGACGGTGGTCACTACGACGCTGAAGTTAAAACCACCTACATGGCTAAAAAACCGGTTCA
GCTGCCGGGTGCTTACAAAACCGACATCAAACTGGACATCACCTCCCACAACGAAGACTACACCATCGTT
GAACAGTACGAACGTGCTGAAGGTCGTCACTCCACCGGTGCTTAAGGATCGGTTGTCGAGTAAGGATCTC
CAGGCATCAAATAAAACGAAAGGCTCAGTCGAAAGACTGGGCCTTTCGTTTTATCTGTTGTTTGTCGGTG
AACGCTCTCTACTAGAGTCACACTGGCTCACCTTCGGGTGGGCCTTTCTGCGTTTATAGGATCCTAACTC
GAGCCTAGGGATATATTCCGCTTCCTCGCTCACTGACTCGCTACGCTCGGTCGTTCGACTGCGGCGAGCG
GAAATGGCTTACGAACGGGGCGGAGATTTCCTGGAAGATGCCAGGAAGATACTTAACAGGGAAGTGAGAG
GGCCGCGGCAAAGCCGTTTTTCCATAGGCTCCGCCCCCCTGACAAGCATCACGAAATCTGACGCTCAAAT
CAGTGGTGGCGAAACCCGACAGGACTATAAAGATACCAGGCGTTTCCCCCTGGCGGCTCCCTCGTGCGCT
CTCCTGTTCCTGCCTTTCGGTTTACCGGTGTCATTCCGCTGTTATGGCCGCGTTTGTCTCATTCCACGCC
TGACACTCAGTTCCGGGTAGGCAGTTCGCTCCAAGCTGGACTGTATGCACGAACCCCCCGTTCAGTCCGA
CCGCTGCGCCTTATCCGGTAACTATCGTCTTGAGTCCAACCCGGAAAGACATGCAAAAGCACCACTGGCA
GCAGCCACTGGTAATTGATTTAGAGGAGTTAGTCTTGAAGTCATGCGCCGGTTAAGGCTAAACTGAAAGG
ACAAGTTTTGGTGACTGCGCTCCTCCAAGCCAGTTACCTCGGTTCAAAGAGTTGGTAGCTCAGAGAACCT
TCGAAAAACCGCCCTGCAAGGCGGTTTTTTCGTTTTCAGAGCAAGAGATTACGCGCAGACCAAAACGATC
TCAAGAAGATCATCTTATTAA
