>Addgene plasmid #47838 | pFAB3737 | addgene partial sequence | sequence record 69935 | Neo-R 5'-GCCCAGTCATAGCCGAATAG-3'
CAATCCATCTTGTTCAATCATGCGAAACGATCCTCATCCTGTCTCTTGATCAGATCATGATCCCCTGCGC
CATCAGATCCTTGGCGGCAAGAAAGCCATCCAGTTTACTTTGCAGGGCTTCCCAACCTTACCAGAGGGCG
CCCCAGCTGGCAATTCCGACGTCGAATTCAAAAGATCTTAAGTAAGTAAGAGTATACGTATATCGGCTAA
TAACGTATTAAGGCGCTTCGGCGCCTTTTTTTATGGGGGTATTTTCATCCCAATCCACACGTCCAACGCA
CAGCAAACACCACGTCGACCCTATCAGCTGCGTGCTTTCTATGAGTCGTTGCTGCATAACAAAAAATTTA
TTTGCTTTCGCATCTTTTTGTACCTATAATGTGTGGAGGGCCCCAAGTTCACTTAAAAAGGAGATCAACA
ATGAAAGCAATTTTCGTACTGAAACATCTTAATCATGCACAGGAGACTTTCTAATGGCGAGTAGCGAAGA
CGTTATCAAAGAGTTCATGCGTTTCAAAGTTCGTATGGAAGGTTCCGTTAACGGTCACGAGTTCGAAATC
GAAGGTGAAGGTGAAGGTCGTCCGTACGAAGGTACCCAGACCGCTAAACTGAAAGTTACCAAAGGTGGTC
CGCTGCCGTTCGCTTGGGACATCCTGTCCCCGCAGTTCCAGTACGGTTCCAAAGCTTACGTTAAACACCC
GGCTGACATCCCGGACTACCTGAAACTGTCCTTCCCGGAAGGTTTCAAATGGGAACGTGTTATGAACTTC
GAAGACGGTGGTGTTGTTACCGTTACCCAGGACTCCTCCCTGCAAGACGGTGAGTTCATCTACAAAGTTA
AACTGCGTGGTACCAACTTCCCGTCCGACGGTCCGGTTATGCAGAAAAAAACCATGGG
